>Addgene plasmid #153612 | pGBW-m4252923 | addgene full sequence | sequence record 300504 | Ginkgo NGS Result
CACCATGAGTGCCGATGCTCAGTCCTTTCTCAACGGTTTCGCAGTGGAAAACCTTTACTTTCAGTCGGGG
AAACCTATACCCAATCCACTTCTCGGCTTAGATTCTACCTAAGGATCCGCAGGCCTCTGCTAGCTTGACT
GACTGAGATACAGCGTACCTTCAGCTCACAGACATGATAAGATACATTGATGAGTTTGGACAAACCACAA
CTAGAATGCAGTGAAAAAAATGCTTTATTTGTGAAATTTGTGATGCTATTGCTTTATTTGTAACCATTAT
AAGCTGCAATAAACAAGTTAACAACAACAATTGCATTCATTTTATGTTTCAGGTTCAGGGGGAGGTGTGG
GAGGTTTTTTAAAGCAAGTAAAACCTCTACAAATGTGGTATTGGCCCATCTCTATCGGTATCGTAGCATA
ACCCCTTGGGGCCTCTAAACGGGTCTTGAGGGGTTTTTTGTGCCCCTCGGGCCGGATTGCTATCTACCGG
CATTGGCGCAGAAAAAAATGCCTGATGCGACGCTGCGCGTCTTATACTCCCACATATGCCAGATTCAGCA
ACGGATACGGCTTCCCCAACTTGCCCACTTCCATACGTGTCCTCCTTACCAGAAATTTATCCTTAAGGTC
GTCAGCTATCCTGCAGGCGATCTCTCGATTTCGATCAAGACATTCCTTTAATGGTCTTTTCTGGACACCA
CTAGGGGTCAGAAGTAGTTCATCAAACTTTCTTCCCTCCCTAATCTCATTGGTTACCTTGGGCTATCGAA
ACTTAATTAACCAGTCAAGTCAGCTACTTGGCGAGATCGACTTGTCTGGGTTTCGACTACGCTCAGAATT
GCGTCAGTCAAGTTCGATCTGGTCCTTGCTATTGCACCCGTTCTCCGATTACGAGTTTCATTTAAATCAT
GTGAGCAAAAGGCCAGCAAAAGGCCAGGAACCGTAAAAAGGCCGCGTTGCTGGCGTTTTTCCATAGGCTC
CGCCCCCCTGACGAGCATCACAAAAATCGACGCTCAAGTCAGAGGTGGCGAAACCCGACAGGACTATAAA
GATACCAGGCGTTTCCCCCTGGAAGCTCCCTCGTGCGCTCTCCTGTTCCGACCCTGCCGCTTACCGGATA
CCTGTCCGCCTTTCTCCCTTCGGGAAGCGTGGCGCTTTCTCATAGCTCACGCTGTAGGTATCTCAGTTCG
GTGTAGGTCGTTCGCTCCAAGCTGGGCTGTGTGCACGAACCCCCCGTTCAGCCCGACCGCTGCGCCTTAT
CCGGTAACTATCGTCTTGAGTCCAACCCGGTAAGACACGACTTATCGCCACTGGCAGCAGCCACTGGTAA
CAGGATTAGCAGAGCGAGGTATGTAGGCGGTGCTACAGAGTTCTTGAAGTGGTGGCCTAACTACGGCTAC
ACTAGAAGAACAGTATTTGGTATCTGCGCTCTGCTGAAGCCAGTTACCTTCGGAAAAAGAGTTGGTAGCT
CTTGATCCGGCAAACAAACCACCGCTGGTAGCGGTGGTTTTTTTGTTTGCAAGCAGCAGATTACGCGCAG
AAAAAAAGGATCTCAAGAAGATCCTTTGATCTTTTCTACGGGGTCTGACGCTCAGTGGAACGAAAACTCA
CGTTAAGGGATTTTGGTCATGAGATTATCAAAAAGGATCTTCACCTAGATCCTTTTAAATTAAAAATGAA
GTTTTAAATCAATCTAAAGTATATATGAGTAAACTTGGTCTGACAGTTACCAATGCTTAATCAGTGAGGC
ACCTATCTCAGCGATCTGTCTATTTCGTTCATCCATAGTTGCATTTAAATTTCCGAACTCTCCAAGGCCC
TCGTCGGAAAATCTTCAAACCTTTCGTCCGATCCATCTTGCAGGCTACCTCTCGAACGAACTATCGCAAG
TCTCTTGGCCGGCCTTGCGCCTTGGCTATTGCTTGGCAGCGCCTATCGCCAGGTATTACTCCAATCCCGA
ATATCCGAGATCGGGATCACCCGAGAGAAGTTCAACCTACATCCTCAATCCCGATCTATCCGAGATCCGA
GGAATATCGAAATCGGGGCGCGCCTGGCCTCCGCGCCGGGTTTTGGCGCCTCCCGCGGGCGCCCCCCTCG
TCACGGCGAGCGCTGCCACGTCAGACGAAGGGCGCAGGAGCGTCCTGATCCTTCCGCCCGGACGCTCAGG
ACAGCGGCCCGCTGCTCATAAGACTCGGCCTTAGAACCCCAGTATCAGCAGAAGGACATTTTAGGACGGG
ACTTGGGTGACTCTAGGGCACTGGTTTTCTTTCCAGAGAGCGGAACAGGCGAGGAAAAGTAGTCCCTTCT
CGGCGATTCTGCGGAGGGATCTCCGTGGGGCGGTGAACGCCGATGATTATATAAGGACGCGCCGGGTGTG
GCACAGCTAGTTCCGTCGCAGCCGGGATTTGGGTCGCGGTTCTTGTTTGTGGATCGCTGTGATCGTCACT
TGGTGAGTAGCGGGCTGCTGGGCTGGCCGGGGCTTTCGTGGCCGCCGGGCCGCTCGGTGGGACGGAAGCG
TGTGGAGAGACCGCCAAGGGCTGTAGTCTGGGTCCGCGAGCAAGGTTGCCCTGAACTGGGGGTTGGGGGG
AGCGCAGCAAAATGGCGGCTGTTCCCGAGTCTTGAATGGAAGACGCTTGTGAGGCGGGCTGTGAGGTCGT
TGAAACAAGGTGGGGGGCATGGTGGGCGGCAAGAACCCAAGGTCTTGAGCCCTTCGCTAATGCGGGAAAG
CTCTTATTCGGGTGAGATGGGCTGGGCACCATCTGGGGACCCTGACGTGAAGTTTGTCACTGACTGGAGA
ACTCGGTTTGTCGTCTGTTGCGGGGGCGGCAGTTATGGCGGTGCCGTTGGGCAGTGCACCCGTACCTTTG
GGAGCGCGCGCCCTCGTCGTGTCGTGACGTCACCCGTTCTGTTGGCTTATAATGCAGGGTGGGGCCACCA
GCCGGTAGGTGTGCGGTAGGCTTTTCTCCGTCGCAGGACGCAGGGTTCGGGCCTAGGGTAGGCTCTCCTG
AATCGACAGGCGCCGGACCTCTGGTGAGGGGAGGGATAAGTGAGGCGTCAGTTTCTTTGGTCGGTTTTAT
GTACCTATCTTCTTAAGTAGCTGAAGCTCCGGTTTTGAACTATGCGCTCGGGGTTGGCGAGTGTGTTTTG
TGAAGTTTTTTAGGCACCTTTTGAAATGTAATCATTTGGGTCAATATGTAATTTTCAGTGTTAGACTTGT
AAATTGTCCGCTAAATTCTGGCCGTTTTTGGCTTTTTTGTTAGACAACATGGGTAAAAAGCCTGAACTCA
CCGCGACGTCTGTCGAGAAGTTTCTGATCGAAAAGTTCGACAGCGTCTCCGACCTGATGCAGCTCTCGGA
GGGCGAAGAATCTCGTGCTTTCAGCTTCGATGTAGGAGGGCGTGGATATGTCCTGCGGGTAAATAGCTGC
GCCGATGGTTTCTACAAAGATCGTTATGTTTATCGGCACTTTGCATCCGCCGCGCTCCCGATTCCGGAAG
TGCTTGACATTGGGGAGTTCAGCGAGAGCCTGACCTATTGCATCTCCCGCCGTGCACAGGGTGTCACGTT
GCAAGACCTGCCTGAAACCGAACTGCCCGCTGTTCTGCAGCCGGTCGCGGAGGCAATGGATGCCATCGCT
GCCGCCGATCTTAGCCAGACGAGCGGGTTCGGCCCATTCGGACCGCAAGGAATCGGTCAATACACTACAT
GGCGTGATTTCATATGCGCGATTGCTGATCCCCATGTGTATCACTGGCAAACTGTGATGGACGACACCGT
CAGTGCGTCCGTCGCGCAGGCTCTCGATGAGCTGATGCTTTGGGCCGAGGACTGCCCCGAAGTCCGGCAC
CTCGTGCACGCGGATTTCGGCTCCAACAATGTCCTGACGGACAATGGCCGCATAACAGCGGTCATTGACT
GGAGCGAGGCGATGTTCGGGGATTCCCAATACGAGGTCGCCAACATCTTCTTCTGGAGGCCGTGGTTGGC
TTGTATGGAGCAGCAGACGCGCTACTTCGAGCGGAGGCATCCGGAGCTTGCAGGATCGCCCCGGCTCCGG
GCGTATATGCTCCGCATTGGTCTTGACCAACTCTATCAGAGCTTGGTTGACGGCAATTTCGATGATGCAG
CTTGGGCGCAGGGTCGATGCGACGCAATCGTCCGATCCGGAGCCGGGACTGTCGGGCGTACACAAATCGC
CCGCAGAAGCGCCGCCGTCTGGACCGATGGCTGTGTAGAAGTACTCGCCGATAGTGGAAACCGACGCCCC
AGCACTCGTCCGAGGGCAAAGGAATAAGCTAGTATGTAAGCCTAGTCTTAGATAATAAAATCGCTATCCA
TCGAAGATGGATGTGTGTTGGTTTTTTGTGTGTGTAACGCTAGGCGCGCCTGGTGTACCGAGAACGATCC
TCTCAGTGCGAGTCTCGACGATCCATATCGTTGCTTGGCAGTCAGCCAGTCGGAATCCAGCTTGGGACCC
AGGAAGTCCAATCGTCAGATATTGTACTCAAGCCTGGTCACGGCAGCGTACCGATCTGTTTAAACCTAGA
TATTGATAGTCTGATCGGTCAACGTATAATCGAGTCCTAGCTTTTGCAAACATCTATCAAGAGACAGGAT
CAGCAGGAGGCTTTCGCATGAGTATTCAACATTTCCGTGTCGCCCTTATTCCCTTTTTTGCGGCATTTTG
CCTTCCTGTTTTTGCTCACCCAGAAACGCTGGTGAAAGTAAAAGATGCTGAAGATCAGTTGGGTGCGCGA
GTGGGTTACATCGAACTGGATCTCAACAGCGGTAAGATCCTTGAGAGTTTTCGCCCCGAAGAACGCTTTC
CAATGATGAGCACTTTTAAAGTTCTGCTATGTGGCGCGGTATTATCCCGTATTGACGCCGGGCAAGAGCA
ACTCGGTCGCCGCATACACTATTCTCAGAATGACTTGGTTGAGTATTCACCAGTCACAGAAAAGCATCTT
ACGGATGGCATGACAGTAAGAGAATTATGCAGTGCTGCCATAACCATGAGTGATAACACTGCGGCCAACT
TACTTCTGACAACGATTGGAGGACCGAAGGAGCTAACCGCTTTTTTGCACAACATGGGGGATCATGTAAC
TCGCCTTGATCGTTGGGAACCGGAGCTGAATGAAGCCATACCAAACGACGAGCGTGACACCACGATGCCT
GTAGCAATGGCAACAACCTTGCGTAAACTATTAACTGGCGAACTACTTACTCTAGCTTCCCGGCAACAGT
TGATAGACTGGATGGAGGCGGATAAAGTTGCAGGACCACTTCTGCGCTCGGCCCTTCCGGCTGGCTGGTT
TATTGCTGATAAATCTGGAGCCGGTGAGCGTGGGTCTCGCGGTATCATTGCAGCACTGGGGCCAGATGGT
AAGCCCTCCCGTATCGTAGTTATCTACACGACGGGGAGTCAGGCAACTATGGATGAACGAAATAGACAGA
TCGCTGAGATAGGTGCCTCACTGATTAAGCATTGGTAACCGATTCTAGGTGCATTGGCGCAGAAAAAAAT
GCCTGATGCGACGCTGCGCGTCTTATACTCCCACATATGCCAGATTCAGCAACGGATACGGCTTCCCCAA
CTTGCCCACTTCCATACGTGTCCTCCTTACCAGAAATTTATCCTTAAGATCCCGAATCGTTTAAACTCGA
CTCTGGCTCTATCGAATCTCCGTCGTTTCGAGCTTACGCGAACAGCCGTGGCGCTCATTTGCTCGTCGGG
CATCGAATCTCGTCAGCTATCGTCAGCTTACCTTTTTGGCAGCGATCGCGGCTCCCGACATCTTGGACCA
TTAGCTCCACAGGTATCTTCTTCCCTCTAGTGGTCATAACAGCAGCTTCAGCTACCTCTCAATTCAAAAA
ACCCCTCAAGACCCGTTTAGAGGCCCCAAGGGGTTATGCTATCAATCGTTGCGTTACACACACAAAAAAC
CAACACACATCCATCTTCGATGGATAGCGATTTTATTATCTAACTGCTGATCGAGTGTAGCCAGATCTAG
TAATCAATTACGGGGTCATTAGTTCATAGCCCATATATGGAGTTCCGCGTTACATAACTTACGGTAAATG
GCCCGCCTGGCTGACCGCCCAACGACCCCCGCCCATTGACGTCAATAATGACGTATGTTCCCATAGTAAC
GCCAATAGGGACTTTCCATTGACGTCAATGGGTGGAGTATTTACGGTAAACTGCCCACTTGGCAGTACAT
CAAGTGTATCATATGCCAAGTACGCCCCCTATTGACGTCAATGACGGTAAATGGCCCGCCTGGCATTATG
CCCAGTACATGACCTTATGGGACTTTCCTACTTGGCAGTACATCTACGTATTAGTCATCGCTATTACCAT
GCTGATGCGGTTTTGGCAGTACATCAATGGGCGTGGATAGCGGTTTGACTCACGGGGATTTCCAAGTCTC
CACCCCATTGACGTCAATGGGAGTTTGTTTTGGCACCAAAATCAACGGGACTTTCCAAAATGTCGTAACA
ACTCCGCCCCATTGACGCAAATGGGCGGTAGGCGTGTACGGTGGGAGGTCTATATAAGCAGAGCTGGTTT
AGTGAACCGTCAGATCAGATCTTTGTCGATCCTACCATCCACTCGACACACCCGCCAGCGGCCGC
Features (pLannotate 1.2.2; 18 found; start..end, strand, type, name):
    178..299     -  polyA_signal   SV40 poly(A) signal: SV40 polyadenylation signal
    322..391     -  CDS            large T antigen (fragment): large T antigen from SV40 (simian virus 40)
    414..460     +  terminator     T7 terminator: transcription terminator for bacteriophage T7 RNA polymerase
    490..626     +  terminator     rrnG terminator: transcription terminator from the E. coli ribosomal RNA rrnG operon (Albrechtsen et al., 1991)
    671..742     +  misc_feature   3' β-globin insulator: insulator downstream of the human β-globin locus (Farrell et al., 2002)
    968..1556    -  rep_origin     ori: high-copy-number ColE1/pMB1/pBR322/pUC origin of replication
   1728..1792    -  CDS            bla(M) (fragment): β-lactamase lacking the signal sequence; bla(M); allows cytosolic expression of β-lactamase
   2056..3265    +  promoter       UbC promoter: human ubiquitin C promoter
   3275..4296    +  CDS            HygR (fragment): hygromycin B phosphotransferase confers resistance to hygromycin
   4324..4372    +  polyA_signal   poly(A) signal: synthetic polyadenylation signal
   4638..5498    +  CDS            AmpR: β-lactamase; bla; confers resistance to ampicillin, carbenicillin, and related antibiotics
   5511..5647    +  terminator     rrnG terminator: transcription terminator from the E. coli ribosomal RNA rrnG operon (Albrechtsen et al., 1991)
   5799..5870    +  misc_feature   5' β-globin insulator: insulator upstream of the human β-globin locus (Farrell et al., 2002)
   5875..5921    -  terminator     T7 terminator: transcription terminator for bacteriophage T7 RNA polymerase
   5939..5987    -  polyA_signal   poly(A) signal: synthetic polyadenylation signal
   6068..6371    +  enhancer       CMV enhancer: human cytomegalovirus immediate early enhancer
   6444..6461    -  promoter       CMV promoter (fragment): human cytomegalovirus (CMV) immediate early promoter
   6524..6575    +  promoter       CMVd2 promoter: truncated human cytomegalovirus (CMV) immediate early promoter that yields moderately reduced expression relative to the full-length promoter
