[The description below was written by a language model from this plasmid's Addgene catalogue record and pLannotate feature annotations shown in this document.]
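Description:
pGBW-m4252923 is a mammalian expression plasmid carrying the wild-type SARS-CoV-2 nsp11 coding sequence, built on a pTwist_CMV_Hygro_6 backbone from which an AarI site was removed. It is propagated in E. coli as a high-copy plasmid through a ColE1/pUC-type origin with ampicillin selection from a full-length β-lactamase gene. For selection in mammalian cells it carries a hygromycin B phosphotransferase cassette driven by the human ubiquitin C promoter and ended by a synthetic polyadenylation signal.

The insert is very short (38 bp according to the record), consistent with nsp11 being a small peptide derived from the ORF1ab region of the viral genome. Expression is driven by the CMV immediate-early enhancer/promoter, which the annotation detects as an enhancer plus promoter fragments near the end of the numbered sequence. The circular map then continues into an SV40 polyadenylation signal annotated on the opposite strand near the start of the numbering. The catalogue states that the backbone supplies a C-terminal V5 epitope tag with a TEV protease cleavage site, which would allow detection or pull-down of the small peptide and removal of the tag. However, neither the nsp11 insert nor the TEV/V5 elements were picked up as features in the automated annotation, so their exact positions are not documented here. The expression unit is flanked by β-globin insulator elements and by bacterial T7 and rrnG transcription terminators, which help isolate it from neighbouring transcription. The plasmid is intended for expressing tagged nsp11 in mammalian cells, either transiently or with hygromycin selection.
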