Addgene plasmid #153612: pGBW-m4252923
Purpose: Mammalian expression plasmid for SARS-CoV-2 nsp11
Depositing lab: Ginkgo Bioworks & Benjie Chen. Depositing organization: Ginkgo Bioworks.
Backbone
  Vector backbone: pTwist_CMV_Hygro_6 with AarI site removed
  Backbone size w/o insert (bp): 6525
  Vector type: Mammalian Expression
  Selectable markers: Hygromycin
Growth in bacteria
  Bacterial resistance: Ampicillin, 100 μg/mL
  Growth temperature: 37°C
  Growth strain: DH5alpha
  Copy number: High Copy
Gene/Insert
  Gene/Insert name: SARS-CoV-2 nsp11
  Species: Severe acute respiratory syndrome coronavirus 2
  Insert size (bp): 38
  Mutation: wt
  Entrez Gene: ORF1ab (a.k.a. GU280_gp01)
  Promoter: CMV
  Tag / fusion protein: Cleavable TEV;V5 (C terminal on backbone)
  Cloning method: Unknown
Resource information
  A portion of this plasmid was derived from a plasmid made by: GinkgoBioworks
Depositor comments: NCBI reference sequence: 43740578
How to cite: pGBW-m4252923 was a gift from Ginkgo Bioworks & Benjie Chen (Addgene plasmid # 153612 ; http://n2t.net/addgene:153612 ; RRID:Addgene_153612)
